Addgene plasmid #31456: pRS316-IVa
Depositing lab: Ana Kitazono. Depositing organization: University of Alabama in Huntsville. Publication: Optimized protocols and plasmids for in vivo cloning in yeast. Kitazono AA. Gene. 2011 Sep 15;484(1-2):86-9. doi: 10.1016/j.gene.2011.06.006. Epub 2011 Jun 22. PubMed 21722715.
Backbone
  Vector backbone: pRS316
  Backbone manufacturer: Sikorski R., Hieter P.
  Backbone size w/o insert (bp): 4887
  Vector type: Yeast Expression
  Selectable markers: URA3
Growth in bacteria
  Bacterial resistance: Ampicillin, 100 μg/mL
  Growth temperature: 37°C
  Growth strain: DH5alpha
  Copy number: Low Copy
Gene/Insert
  Gene/Insert name: linker
  Insert size (bp): 69
  Cloning method: Restriction Enzyme; 5′ cloning site PstI (not destroyed); 3′ cloning site PstI (not destroyed)
  Sequencing primers: 5′ T3; 3′ T7
Terms and licenses: Academic/Nonprofit Terms; Industry Terms: Not Available to Industry
Depositor comments: pRS plasmid series originally constructed by Sikorski and Hieter (Sikorski, R.S. and Hieter, P. A system of shuttle vectors and yeast host strains designed for efficient manipulation of DNA in Saccharomyces cerevisiae. Genetics 122 (1989), pp. 19-27.)
How to cite: pRS316-IVa was a gift from Ana Kitazono (Addgene plasmid # 31456 ; http://n2t.net/addgene:31456 ; RRID:Addgene_31456)
