[The description below was written by a language model from this plasmid's Addgene catalogue record.]
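Description:
pRS316-IVa is a yeast–E. coli shuttle vector built on the pRS316 backbone (about 4.9 kb without insert), a member of the widely used pRS plasmid series designed for DNA manipulation in Saccharomyces cerevisiae. It is catalogued as a yeast expression vector. It is propagated in E. coli under ampicillin selection and is recorded as low copy. In yeast it is maintained by the URA3 auxotrophic marker, which complements ura3 host strains and allows selection on medium lacking uracil. pRS316 is generally known as a centromeric (CEN/ARS) plasmid that is kept at low, stable copy number in yeast. No feature table is provided, so the replication elements are not itemised in the record.

The only payload is a short 69 bp synthetic linker inserted at the PstI site of the polylinker, with PstI sites preserved on both sides. The insert region can be sequenced with the standard T3 and T7 primers that flank the pRS multiple cloning site. The record lists no gene, promoter, tag or reporter, so the plasmid is best regarded as an empty recipient vector rather than an expression construct for a particular protein. The composition of the linker is not described. The associated publication concerns optimised plasmids and procedures for in vivo cloning in yeast, which suggests that the linker adapts the vector for gap-repair style cloning. In that approach a linearised plasmid and a fragment with matching ends are co-transformed and joined by the yeast homologous recombination machinery, and recombinants are recovered through URA3 selection.
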