>Addgene plasmid #31456 | pRS316-IVa | addgene partial sequence | sequence record 36930 | M13rev
GACTGATTACCTACTAAGGGAACAAAAGCTGGTACCGGGCCCCCCCTCGAGGTCGACGGTATCGATAAGC
TTGATATCGAATTCCTGCAGATCTCAAGCGCTACGTAGTTTAAACATATGCATGCTAGCCGGCCATGGAC
GTCTCGCGAAGGCCTGCAGCCCGGGGGATCCACTAGTTCTAGAGCGGCCGCCACCGCGGTGGAGCTCCAA
TTCGCCCTATAGTGAGTCGTATTACAATTCACTGGCCGTCGTTTTACAACGTCGTGACTGGGAAAACCCT
GGCGTTACCCAACTTAATCGCCTTGCAGCACATCCCCCTTTCGCCAGCTGGCGTAATAGCGAAGAGGCCC
GCACCGATCGCCCTTCCCAACAGTTGCGCAGCCTGAATGGCGAATGG
[124 nt withheld, positions 398-521]
C
[91 nt withheld, positions 523-613]
A
[49 nt withheld, positions 615-663]
CCTTTGACGTTGGAGTCCACGTTCTTT
[37 nt withheld, positions 691-727]
ACCCTATCTCGGTCTATTCTTTTGATTTATAAGGGATTTTGCCGATTTCGGCCTATTGGTTAAAAAATGA
GCTGATTTAACAAAAATTTAACGCGAATTTTAACAAAATATTAACGCTTACAATTTCCTGATGCGGTATT
TTCTCCTTACGCATCTGTGCGGTATTTCACACCGCANAGGGTAATAACTGANATAATTAAATTGAAGCTC
TAAATTGGAGTAG
